Addgene plasmid #50730: pGFP CrkII
Purpose: mammalian expression of GFP-CrkII. Note- This plasmid contains GFP21, which has a sequence similar to YFP, but emission/excitation similar to GFP.
Depositing lab: Kenneth Yamada. Depositing organization: National Institute of Dental and Craniofacial Research (NIDCR).
Backbone
  Vector backbone: pGZ21dxZ
  Vector type: Mammalian Expression
Growth in bacteria
  Bacterial resistance: Ampicillin, 100 μg/mL
  Growth temperature: 37°C
  Growth strain: DH5alpha
  Copy number: High Copy
Gene/Insert
  Gene/Insert name: CrkII
  Species: H. sapiens (human)
  GenBank ID: GI:1219554
  Entrez Gene: CRK (a.k.a. CRKII, p38)
  Promoter: CMV
  Tag / fusion protein: GFP (N terminal on backbone)
  Cloning method: Restriction Enzyme; 5′ cloning site BamHI (unknown if destroyed); 3′ cloning site NotI (unknown if destroyed)
  Sequencing primers: 5′ GFP FW (AAAGACCCCAACGAGAAGCG); 3′ GFP ASO (TTGTAACCATTATAAGCTGC)
Resource information
  A portion of this plasmid was derived from a plasmid made by: cDNA was obtained from Dr. Silvio Gutkind (NIDCR, NIH).
Terms and licenses: Academic/Nonprofit Terms; Industry Terms: Not Available to Industry
How to cite: pGFP CrkII was a gift from Kenneth Yamada (Addgene plasmid # 50730 ; http://n2t.net/addgene:50730 ; RRID:Addgene_50730)
