[The description below was written by a language model from this plasmid's Addgene catalogue record.]
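Description:
pGFP CrkII is a mammalian expression plasmid built on the pGZ21dxZ backbone that produces human CrkII (the product of the CRK gene, also known as p38) fused at its N-terminus to a green fluorescent protein. Transcription of the fusion is driven by the CMV promoter, a strong constitutive viral promoter widely used for high-level expression in transfected mammalian cells. The fluorescent tag is supplied by the backbone rather than by the insert, and the CrkII cDNA was placed downstream of it by restriction cloning between BamHI and NotI sites; the record does not say whether those sites survived cloning. The fluorescent protein is the GFP21 variant, whose sequence resembles YFP but whose excitation and emission properties are similar to those of GFP. This matters when interpreting sequencing results and when choosing filter sets.

In bacteria the plasmid is maintained at high copy number under ampicillin selection. The record does not name the origin of replication, any polyadenylation signal, or a selectable marker for mammalian cells, and no feature table is available to confirm these elements, so whether the plasmid can be used for stable selection cannot be judged from it.

CrkII is an adaptor protein made up of SH2 and SH3 domains that links tyrosine-phosphorylated proteins to downstream effectors, particularly in pathways connected with cell adhesion and migration. The stated purpose is simply mammalian expression of GFP-CrkII. Such a fusion would typically be used to visualise the protein's localisation in cells by fluorescence microscopy, or to identify transfected cells when examining the effects of CrkII overexpression.
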