>Addgene plasmid #50730 | pGFP CrkII | addgene partial sequence | sequence record 78337 | EGFP-C 5'-CATGGTCCTGCTGGAGTTCGTG-3'
ACGAGCTGTACAAGGGAGGCGGATCCATGGCGGGCAACTTCGACTCGGAGGAGCGGAGTAGCTGGTACTG
GGGGCGGTTGAGTCGGCAGGAGGCGGTGGCGCTGCTGCAGGGCCAGCGGCACGGGGTGTTCCTGGTGCGG
GACTCGAGCACCAGCCCCGGGGACTATGTGCTCAGCGTCTCAGAGAACTCGCGCGTCTCCCACTACATCA
TCAACAGCAGCGGCCCGCGCCCGCCGGTGCCACCGTCGCCCGCCCAGCCTCCGCCCGGGGTGAGCCCCTC
CAGACTCCGAATAGGAGATCAAGAGTTTGATTCATTGCCTGCTTTACTGGAATTCTACAAAATACACTAT
TTGGACACTACAACGTTGATAGAACCAGTTTCCAGATCCAGGCAGGGTAGTGGAGTGATTCTCAGGCAGG
AGGAGGCGGAGTATGTGCGAGCCCTCTTTGACTTTAATGGGAATGATGAGGAAGATCTTCCCTTTAAGAA
AGGAGACATCTTGAGAATCCGGGACAAGCCTGAAGAGCAGTGGTGGAATGCGGAGGACAGCGAAGGCAAG
AGAGGGATGATTCCAGTCCCTTACGTCGAGAAGTATAGACCTGCCTCCGCCTCAGTATCGGCTCTGATTG
GAGGTAACCAGGAGGGTTCCCACCCACAGCCACTGGGTGGGCCGGAGCCTGGGCCCTATGCCCAACCCAG
CGTCAACACTCCGCTCCCTAACCTCCAGAATGGGCCCATATATGCCAGGGTTATCCAGAAGCGAGTCCCC
AATGCCTACGACAAGACAGCCTTGGCTTTGGAGGTCGGTGAGCTGGTAAAGGTTACGAAGATTAATGTGA
GTGGTCAGTGGGAAGGGGAGTGTAATGGCAAACGAGGTCACTTCCCATTCACACATGTCCGTCTGCTGGA
TCAACA
